>Addgene plasmid #63122 | c7-87/199_HLL | depositor full sequence | sequence record 117369 | c7-87/199_HLL sequence 7035 bps
TGGCGAATGGG
[124 nt withheld, positions 12-135]
C
[91 nt withheld, positions 137-227]
A
[49 nt withheld, positions 229-277]
CCTTTGACGTTGGAGTCCACGTTCTTT
[37 nt withheld, positions 305-341]
ACCCTATCTCGGTCTATTCTTTTGATTTATAAGGGATTTTGCCGATTTCGGCCTATTGGTTAAAAAATGA
GCTGATTTAACAAAAATTTAACGCGAATTTTAACAAAATATTAACGTTTACAATTTCAGGTGGCACTTTT
CGGGGAAATGTGCGCGGAACCCCTATTTGTTTATTTTTCTAAATACATTCAAATATGTATCCGCTCATGA
GACAATAACCCTGATAAATGCTTCAATAATATTGAAAAAGGAAGAGTATGAGTATTCAACATTTCCGTGT
CGCCCTTATTCCCTTTTTTGCGGCATTTTGCCTTCCTGTTTTTGCTCACCCAGAAACGCTGGTGAAAGTA
AAAGATGCTGAAGATCAGTTGGGTGCACGAGTGGGTTACATCGAACTGGATCTCAACAGCGGTAAGATCC
TTGAGAGTTTTCGCCCCGAAGAACGTTTTCCAATGATGAGCACTTTTAAAGTTCTGCTATGTGGCGCGGT
ATTATCCCGTATTGACGCCGGGCAAGAGCAACTCGGTCGCCGCATACACTATTCTCAGAATGACTTGGTT
GAGTACTCACCAGTCACAGAAAAGCATCTTACGGATGGCATGACAGTAAGAGAATTATGCAGTGCTGCCA
TAACCATGAGTGATAACACTGCGGCCAACTTACTTCTGACAACGATCGGAGGACCGAAGGAGCTAACCGC
TTTTTTGCACAACATGGGGGATCATGTAACTCGCCTTGATCGTTGGGAACCGGAGCTGAATGAAGCCATA
CCAAACGACGAGCGTGACACCACGATGCCTGCAGCAATGGCAACAACGTTGCGCAAACTATTAACTGGCG
AACTACTTACTCTAGCTTCCCGGCAACAATTAATAGACTGGATGGAGGCGGATAAAGTTGCAGGACCACT
TCTGCGCTCGGCCCTTCCGGCTGGCTGGTTTATTGCTGATAAATCTGGAGCCGGTGAGCGTGGGTCTCGC
GGTATCATTGCAGCACTGGGGCCAGATGGTAAGCCCTCCCGTATCGTAGTTATCTACACGACGGGGAGTC
AGGCAACTATGGATGAACGAAATAGACAGATCGCTGAGATAGGTGCCTCACTGATTAAGCATTGGTAACT
GTCAGACCAAGTTTACTCATATATACTTTAGATTGATTTAAAACTTCATTTTTAATTTAAAAGGATCTAG
GTGAAGATCCTTTTTGATAATCTCATGACCAAAATCCCTTAACGTGAGTTTTCGTTCCACTGAGCGTCAG
ACCCCGTAGAAAAGATCAAAGGATCTTCTTGAGATCCTTTTTTTCTGCGCGTAATCTGCTGCTTGCAAAC
AAAAAAACCACCGCTACCAGCGGTGGTTTGTTTGCCGGATCAAGAGCTACCAACTCTTTTTCCGAAGGTA
ACTGGCTTCAGCAGAGCGCAGATACCAAATACTGTCCTTCTAGTGTAGCCGTAGTTAGGCCACCACTTCA
AGAACTCTGTAGCACCGCCTACATACCTCGCTCTGCTAATCCTGTTACCAGTGGCTGCTGCCAGTGGCGA
TAAGTCGTGTCTTACCGGGTTGGACTCAAGACGATAGTTACCGGATAAGGCGCAGCGGTCGGGCTGAACG
GGGGGTTCGTGCACACAGCCCAGCTTGGAGCGAACGACCTACACCGAACTGAGATACCTACAGCGTGAGC
TATGAGAAAGCGCCACGCTTCCCGAAGGGAGAAAGGCGGACAGGTATCCGGTAAGCGGCAGGGTCGGAAC
AGGAGAGCGCACGAGGGAGCTTCCAGGGGGAAACGCCTGGTATCTTTATAGTCCTGTCGGGTTTCGCCAC
CTCTGACTTGAGCGTCGATTTTTGTGATGCTCGTCAGGGGGGCGGAGCCTATGGAAAAACGCCAGCAACG
CGGCCTTTTTACGGTTCCTGGCCTTTTGCTGGCCTTTTGCTCACATGTTCTTTCCTGCGTTATCCCCTGA
TTCTGTGGATAACCGTATTACCGCCTTTGAGTGAGCTGATACCGCTCGCCGCAGCCGAACGACCGAGCGC
AGCGAGTCAGTGAGCGAGGAAGCGGAAGAGCGCCTGATGCGGTATTTTCTCCTTACGCATCTGTGCGGTA
TTTCACACCGCATATATGGTGCACTCTCAGTACAATCTGCTCTGATGCCGCATAGTTAAGCCAGTATACA
CTCCGCTATCGCTACGTGACTGGGTCATGGCTGCGCCCCGACACCCGCCAACACCCGCTGACGCGCCCTG
ACGGGCTTGTCTGCTCCCGGCATCCGCTTACAGACAAGCTGTGACCGTCTCCGGGAGCTGCATGTGTCAG
AGGTTTTCACCGTCATCACCGAAACGCGCGAGGCAGCTGCGGTAAAGCTCATCAGCGTGGTCGTGAAGCG
ATTCACAGATGTCTGCCTGTTCATCCGCGTCCAGCTCGTTGAGTTTCTCCAGAAGCGTTAATGTCTGGCT
TCTGATAAAGCGGGCCATGTTAAGGGCGGTTTTTTCCTGTTTGGTCACTGATGCCTCCGTGTAAGGGGGA
TTTCTGTTCATGGGGGTAATGATACCGATGAAACGAGAGAGGATGCTCACGATACGGGTTACTGATGATG
AACATGCCCGGTTACTGGAACGTTGTGAGGGTAAACAACTGGCGGTATGGATGCGGCGGGACCAGAGAAA
AATCACTCAGGGTCAATGCCAGCGCTTCGTTAATACAGATGTAGGTGTTCCACAGGGTAGCCAGCAGCAT
CCTGCGATGCAGATCCGGAACATAATGGTGCAGGGCGCTGACTTCCGCGTTTCCAGACTTTACGAAACAC
GGAAACCGAAGACCATTCATGTTGTTGCTCAGGTCGCAGACGTTTTGCAGCAGCAGTCGCTTCACGTTCG
CTCGCGTATCGGTGATTCATTCTGCTAACCAGTAAGGCAACCCCGCCAGCCTAGCCGGGTCCTCAACGAC
AGGAGCACGATCATGCGCACCCGTGGGGCCGCCATGCCGGCGATAATGGCCTGCTTCTCGCCGAAACGTT
TGGTGGCGGGACCAGTGACGAAGGCTTGAGCGAGGGCGTGCAAGATTCCGAATACCGCAAGCGACAGGCC
GATCATCGTCGCGCTCCAGCGAAAGCGGTCCTCGCCGAAAATGACCCAGAGCGCTGCCGGCACCTGTCCT
ACGAGTTGCATGATAAAGAAGACAGTCATAAGTGCGGCGACGATAGTCATGCCCCGCGCCCACCGGAAGG
AGCTGACTGGGTTGAAGGCTCTCAAGGGCATCGGTCGAGATCCCGGTGCCTAATGAGTGAGCTAACTTAC
ATTAATTGCGTTGCGCTCACTGCCCGCTTTCCAGTCGGGAAACCTGTCGTGCCAGCTGCATTAATGAATC
GGCCAACGCGCGGGGAGAGGCGGTTTGCGTATTGGGCGCCAGGGTGGTTTTTCTTTTCACCAGTGAGACG
GGCAACAGCTGATTGCCCTTCACCGCCTGGCCCTGAGAGAGTTGCAGCAAGCGGTCCACGCTGGTTTGCC
CCAGCAGGCGAAAATCCTGTTTGATGGTGGTTAACGGCGGGATATAACATGAGCTGTCTTCGGTATCGTC
GTATCCCACTACCGAGATATCCGCACCAACGCGCAGCCCGGACTCGGTAATGGCGCGCATTGCGCCCAGC
GCCATCTGATCGTTGGCAACCAGCATCGCAGTGGGAACGATGCCCTCATTCAGCATTTGCATGGTTTGTT
GAAAACCGGACATGGCACTCCAGTCGCCTTCCCGTTCCGCTATCGGCTGAATTTGATTGCGAGTGAGATA
TTTATGCCAGCCAGCCAGACGCAGACGCGCCGAGACAGAACTTAATGGGCCCGCTAACAGCGCGATTTGC
TGGTGACCCAATGCGACCAGATGCTCCACGCCCAGTCGCGTACCGTCTTCATGGGAGAAAATAATACTGT
TGATGGGTGTCTGGTCAGAGACATCAAGAAATAACGCCGGAACATTAGTGCAGGCAGCTTCCACAGCAAT
GGCATCCTGGTCATCCAGCGGATAGTTAATGATCAGCCCACTGACGCGTTGCGCGAGAAGATTGTGCACC
GCCGCTTTACAGGCTTCGACGCCGCTTCGTTCTACCATCGACACCACCACGCTGGCACCCAGTTGATCGG
CGCGAGATTTAATCGCCGCGACAATTTGCGACGGCGCGTGCAGGGCCAGACTGGAGGTGGCAACGCCAAT
CAGCAACGACTGTTTGCCCGCCAGTTGTTGTGCCACGCGGTTGGGAATGTAATTCAGCTCCGCCATCGCC
GCTTCCACTTTTTCCCGCGTTTTCGCAGAAACGTGGCTGGCCTGGTTCACCACGCGGGAAACGGTCTGAT
AAGAGACACCGGCATACTCTGCGACATCGTATAACGTTACTGGTTTCACATTCACCACCCTGAATTGACT
CTCTTCCGGGCGCTATCATGCCATACCGCGAAAGGTTTTGCGCCATTCGATGGTGTCCGGGATCTCGACG
CTCTCCCTTATGCGACTCCTGCATTAGGAAGCAGCCCAGTAGTAGGTTGAGGCCGTTGAGCACCGCCGCC
GCAAGGAATGGTGCATGCAAGGAGATGGCGCCCAACAGTCCCCCGGCCACGGGGCCTGCCACCATACCCA
CGCCGAAACAAGCGCTCATGAGCCCGAAGTGGCGAGCCCGATCTTCCCCATCGGTGATGTCGGCGATATA
GGCGCCAGCAACCGCACCTGTGGCGCCGGTGATGCCGGCCACGATGCGTCCGGCGTAGAGGATCGAGATC
TCGATCCCGCGAAATTAATACGACTCACTATAGGGGAATTGTGAGCGGATAACAATTCCCCTCTAGAAAT
AATTTTGTTTAACTTTAAGAAGGAGATATACATATGTCACAACAACCAGGAGTTTTACCTGAAAACATGA
AAAGATACATGGGAAGAGATGCTCAAAGAATGAACATCTTAGCAGGAAGAATTATCGCAGAAACAGTAAG
ATCAACACTCGGTCCAAAAGGAATGGACAAAATGTTAGTTGACGACTTAGGGGACGTTGTTGTTACAAAC
GACGGTGTTACAATCTTAAGAGAAATGAGTGTAGAACACCCTGCAGCTAAAATGTTAATCGAAGTTGCAA
AAACACAAGAATGCGAAGTTGGCGACGGTACAACAACAGCTGTTGTAGTTGCTGGTGAATTATTAAGAAA
AGCTGAAGAATTATTGGACCAAAATGTACACCCAACAATTGTTGTAAAAGGATACCAAGCAGCAGCTCAA
AAAGCTCAAGAATTATTAAAAACAATTGCGTCCGAAGTTGGAGCTCAAGACAAAGAAATCTTAACAAAAA
TCGCAATGACCTCAATCACCGGAAAAGGTGCTGAAAAAGCTAAAGAAAAATTAGCTGAAATCATTGTTGA
AGCAGTTTCAGCAGTTGTTGACGACGAAGGAAAAGTTGACAAAGATTTAATCAAAATTGAGAAAAAATGC
GGCGCATCAATCGACGACACCGAATTAATCAAAGGTGTTTTAGTTGACAAAGAAAGAGTAAGCGCTCAAA
TGCCTAAAAAAGTAACTGACGCAAAAATTGCACTTTTAAACTCTGCAATCGAAATCAAAGAAACAGAAAC
CGACGCAGAAATCAGAATCACTGACCCTGCAAAATTAATGGAATTCATCGAACAAGAAGAAAAAATGTTA
AAAGACATGGTTGCTGAAATCAAAGCAAGCGGTGCAAACGTTTTATTCGCCCAAAAAGGAATCGATGACT
TAGCACAACACTACTTAGCTAAAGAAGGAATCGTAGCTGCAAGAAGAGTTAAAAAATCCGACATGGAAAA
ATTAGCTAAAGCTACAGGTGCTAACGTAATTACAAACATCAAAGACTTATCAGCTCAAGACTTAGGTGAT
GCTGGTCTCGTTGAAGAAAGAAAAATCTCCGGAGATTCAATGATCTTCGTAGAAGAAACCAAACACCCTA
AAGCAGTTACAATGCTCATCAGAGGTACAACTGAACACGTAATTGAAGAAGTTGCAAGAGCAGTAGACGA
TGCTGTTGGTGTAGTTGGAGCTACAATTGAAGATGGTAGAATTGTATCTGGTGGAGGTTCAACAGAAGTT
GAATTATCCATGAAATTAAGAGAATACGCAGAAGGAATTAGCGGAAGAGAACAACTCGCAGTTAGGGCAT
TCGCTGATGCTTTAGAAGTAATCCCAAGAACCTTAGCTGAAAACGCAGGACTCGACGCAATCGAAATCCT
CGTTAAAGTTAGAGCAGCACACGCAAGCAACGGCAACAAATCTGCAGGTTTAAACGTATTCACCGGAGCA
GTTGAAGACATGTCCGAAAACGGTGTAGTTGAACCATTAAGAGTTAAAACACAAGCAATCCAGTCAGCAG
CTGAATCAACAGAAATGTTACTCAGAATCGACGATGTAATTGCTGCAGAAAAATTAAGAGGAGCTCCTGA
CATGGGAGACATGGGCGGAATGCCAGGAATGGGCGGAATGCCAGGAATGATGGATCCGAATTCGAGCTCC
GTCGACAAGCTTGCGGCCGCACTCGAGCACCACCACCACCACCACTGAGATCCGGCTGCTAACAAAGCCC
GAAAGGAAGCTGAGTTGGCTGCTGCCACCGCTGAGCAATAACTAGCATAACCCCTTGGGGCCTCTAAACG
GGTCTTGAGGGGTTTTTTGCTGAAAGGAGGAACTATATCCGGAT
Features (pLannotate 1.2.2; 19 found; start..end, strand, type, name):
     12..467     +  rep_origin     f1 ori (sequence partly withheld): f1 bacteriophage origin of replication; arrow indicates direction of (+) strand synthesis
    494..598     +  promoter       AmpR promoter: bla
    599..1459    +  CDS            AmpR: β-lactamase; bla; confers resistance to ampicillin, carbenicillin, and related antibiotics
   1630..2218    +  rep_origin     ori: high-copy-number ColE1/pMB1/pBR322/pUC origin of replication
   2404..2546    -  misc_feature   bom: basis of mobility region from pBR322
   2648..2839    -  CDS            rop: Rop protein, which maintains plasmids at low copy number; rop
   2856..3236    +  CDS            YPB1_ECOLX: Protein predicted: Swiss-Prot protein existence level 4. From Escherichia coli.
   3308..3599    -  CDS            TcR (fragment): tetracycline efflux protein; tet; confers resistance to tetracycline
   3614..3635    -  protein_bind   CAP binding site: CAP binding activates transcription in the presence of cAMP. E. coli catabolite activator protein
   3648..4730    -  CDS            lacI: lac repressor; lacI; The lac repressor binds to the lac operator to inhibit transcription in E. coli. This inhibition can be relieved by adding lactose or isopropyl-β-D-thiogalactopyranoside (IPTG).
   4731..4808    -  promoter       lacI promoter: lacI
   4816..5095    -  CDS            TcR (fragment): tetracycline efflux protein; tet; confers resistance to tetracycline
   5117..5135    +  promoter       T7 promoter: promoter for bacteriophage T7 RNA polymerase
   5136..5160    +  protein_bind   lac operator: The lac repressor binds to the lac operator to inhibit transcription in E. coli. This inhibition can be relieved by adding lactose or isopropyl-β-D-thiogalactopyranoside (IPTG). lac repressor encoded by lacI
   5175..5197    +  RBS            RBS: efficient ribosome binding site from bacteriophage T7 gene 10 (Olins and Rangwala, 1989)
   5208..6773    +  CDS            ths: THS_METTL - Experimental evidence at protein level: Swiss-Prot protein existence level 1. Molecular chaperone; binds unfolded polypeptides in vitro, and has a weak ATPase activity. From Methanothermococcus thermolithotrophicus (Methanococcus thermolithotrophicus).
   6879..6896    +  CDS            9xHis (fragment): 9xHis affinity tag
   6906..6955    +  CDS            SET1 (fragment): solubility-enhancement tag derived from T7 phage gene 10B
   6963..7010    +  terminator     T7 terminator: transcription terminator for bacteriophage T7 RNA polymerase
