[The description below was written by a language model from this plasmid's Addgene catalogue record and pLannotate feature annotations shown in this document.]
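Description:
c7-87/199_HLL is a bacterial expression plasmid of about 7 kb built on the pET21a backbone. It encodes an engineered variant of the group II chaperonin Mm-cpn. The plasmid is propagated in E. coli through a ColE1/pMB1-type origin, with the adjacent bom site and rop gene characteristic of pBR322-derived pET vectors, and it is selected with ampicillin via the β-lactamase gene. An f1 phage origin is also present. The short tetracycline-resistance fragments and other small annotations flanking lacI appear to be backbone remnants rather than functional elements.

The roughly 1.6 kb insert sits in the standard pET expression cassette: a T7 promoter followed by a lac operator, the T7 gene 10 ribosome binding site, and a downstream T7 terminator. The plasmid-borne lacI gene supplies the repressor. Expression therefore depends on a host that provides T7 RNA polymerase and is induced with IPTG. The automated annotation matches the open reading frame to a homologous archaeal thermosome subunit, an ATPase chaperone, which fits a chaperonin insert. The record lists a C-terminal 6xHis tag from the backbone. The feature table shows a His-coding stretch about 100 bp downstream of the annotated homology region, so it does not confirm whether the tag is read in frame with the insert.

The recorded mutations replace seven native cysteines with serine, alanine or threonine (C140S, C237S, C286A, C359T, C393A, C470S, C484S) and introduce two new cysteines, K87C and S199C. This leaves thiols only at defined positions for site-specific crosslinking, which is the stated purpose. The associated publication concerns converting this ATP-driven protein machine into a light-gated nanocage. The meaning of the "HLL" suffix is not explained in the record.
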