Addgene plasmid #63122: c7-87/199_HLL
Purpose: Mm-cpn cysteine double mutant for crosslinking
Depositing lab: Tanja Kortemme. Depositing organization: University of California, San Francisco (UCSF). Publication: Reprogramming an ATP-driven protein machine into a light-gated nanocage. Hoersch D, Roh SH, Chiu W, Kortemme T. Nat Nanotechnol. 2013 Dec;8(12):928-32. doi: 10.1038/nnano.2013.242. Epub 2013 Nov 24. PubMed 24270642.
Backbone
  Vector backbone: pET21a
  Total vector size (bp): 7038
  Vector type: Bacterial Expression
Growth in bacteria
  Bacterial resistance: Ampicillin, 100 μg/mL
  Growth temperature: 37°C
  Growth strain: Top10
  Copy number: Unknown
Gene/Insert
  Gene/Insert name: Mm-cpn c7_87/199_HLL
  Insert size (bp): 1630
  Mutation: C140S-C237S-C286A-C359T-C393A-C470S-C484S-K87C-S199C
  Entrez Gene: NEWENTRY
  Tag / fusion protein: 6x HIS-tag (C terminal on backbone)
Terms and licenses: Academic/Nonprofit Terms; Industry Terms: Not Available to Industry
How to cite: c7-87/199_HLL was a gift from Tanja Kortemme (Addgene plasmid # 63122 ; http://n2t.net/addgene:63122 ; RRID:Addgene_63122)
