>Addgene plasmid #63122 | c7-87/199_HLL | addgene partial sequence | sequence record 107227 | pBRrevBam 5'-GGTGATGTCGGCGATATAGG-3'
ATGCGTCCGGCGTAGAGGATCGAGATCTCGATCCCGCGAAATTAATACGACTCACTATAGGGGAATTGTG
AGCGGATAACAATTCCCCTCTAGAAATAATTTTGTTTAACTTTAAGAAGGAGATATACATATGTCACAAC
AACCAGGAGTTTTACCTGAAAACATGAAAAGATACATGGGAAGAGATGCTCAAAGAATGAACATCTTAGC
AGGAAGAATTATCGCAGAAACAGTAAGATCAACACTCGGTCCAAAAGGAATGGACAAAATGTTAGTTGAC
GACTTAGGGGACGTTGTTGTTACAAACGACGGTGTTACAATCTTAAGAGAAATGAGTGTAGAACACCCTG
CAGCTAAAATGTTAATCGAAGTTGCAAAAACACAAGAATGCGAAGTTGGCGACGGTACAACAACAGCTGT
TGTAGTTGCTGGTGAATTATTAAGAAAAGCTGAAGAATTATTGGACCAAAATGTACACCCAACAATTGTT
GTAAAAGGATACCAAGCAGCAGCTCAAAAAGCTCAAGAATTATTAAAAACAATTGCGTCCGAAGTTGGAG
CTCAAGACAAAGAAATCTTAACAAAAATCGCAATGACCTCAATCACCGGAAAAGGTGCTGAAAAAGCTAA
AGAAAAATTAGCTGAAATCATTGTTGAAGCAGTTTCAGCAGTTGTTGACGACGAAGGAAAAGTTGACAAA
GATTTAATCAAAATTGAGAAAA
