>Addgene plasmid #63122 | c7-87/199_HLL | addgene partial sequence | sequence record 107566 | T7term 5'-GCTAGTTATTGCTCAGCGG-3'
AGCAGCCGGATCTCAGTGGTGGTGGTGGTGGTGCTCGAGTGCGGCCGCAAGCTTGTCGACGGAGCTCGAA
TTCGGATCCATCATTCCTGGCATTCCGCCCATTCCTGGCATTCCGCCCATGTCTCCCATGTCAGGAGCTC
CTCTTAATTTTTCTGCAGCAATTACATCGTCGATTCTGAGTAACATTTCTGTTGATTCAGCTGCTGACTG
GATTGCTTGTGTTTTAACTCTTAATGGTTCAACTACACCGTTTTCGGACATGTCTTCAACTGCTCCGGTG
AATACGTTTAAACCTGCAGATTTGTTGCCGTTGCTTGCGTGTGCTGCTCTAACTTTAACGAGGATTTCGA
TTGCGTCGAGTCCTGCGTTTTCAGCTAAGGTTCTTGGGATTACTTCTAAAGCATCAGCGAATGCCCTAAC
TGCGAGTTGTTCTCTTCCGCTAATTCCTTCTGCGTATTCTCTTAATTTCATGGATAATTCAACTTCTGTT
GAACCTCCACCAGATACAATTCTACCATCTTCAATTGTAGCTCCAACTACACCAACAGCATCGTCTACTG
CTCTTGCAACTTCTTCAATTACGTGTTCAGTTGTACCTCTGATGAGCATTGTAACTGCTTTAGGGTGTTT
GGTTTCTTCTACGAAGATCATTGAATCTCCGGAGATTTTTCTTTCTTCAACGAGACCAGCATCACCTAAG
TCTTGAGCTGATAAGTCTTTGATGTTTGTAATTACGTTAGCACCTGTAGCTTTAGCTAATTTTTCCATGT
CGGATTTTTTAACTCTTCTTGCAGCTACGATTCCTTCTTTAGCTAAGTAGTGTTGTGCTA
